Addgene plasmid #227331: qTAG-C-Solo-miRFP670nano3-H2BC11
Purpose: Donor template for miRFP670nano3 insertion into the C-terminus of the H2BC11 locus. For nuclei visualization. To be co-transfected with sgRNA plasmid px330-PITCh-H2BC11 (Addgene #207755)
Depositing lab: Laurence Pelletier. Publication: qTAG: an adaptable plasmid scaffold for CRISPR-based endogenous tagging. Philip R, Sharma A, Matellan L, Erpf AC, Hsu WH, Tkach JM, Wyatt HDM, Pelletier L. EMBO J. 2024 Dec 12. doi: 10.1038/s44318-024-00337-5. PubMed 39668248.
Backbone
  Vector backbone: pUC19
  Backbone manufacturer: Invitrogen
  Backbone size w/o insert (bp): 2686
  Vector type: Mammalian Expression, CRISPR ; Donor Template
Growth in bacteria
  Bacterial resistance: Ampicillin, 100 μg/mL
  Growth temperature: 37°C
  Growth strain: DH5alpha
  Copy number: High Copy
Gene/Insert
  Gene/Insert name: H2BC11 Homology Arms flanking a miRFP670nano3 Tag (alt name: H2BC11)
  Species: H. sapiens (human)
  Insert size (bp): 1608
  Entrez Gene: H2BC11 (a.k.a. H2B/r, H2BFR, H2BJ, HIST1H2BJ)
  Promoter: Promoterless
  Cloning method: Unknown
  Sequencing primers: 5′ CTGCAAGGCGATTAAGTTGGGTAAC; 3′ GGCTCGTATGTTGTGTGGAATTGT
Terms and licenses: Academic/Nonprofit Terms; Industry Terms: Not Available to Industry
Depositor comments: To be co-transfected with sgRNA plasmid px330-PITCh-H2BC11 (Addgene #207755): https://www.addgene.org/207755/
How to cite: qTAG-C-Solo-miRFP670nano3-H2BC11 was a gift from Laurence Pelletier (Addgene plasmid # 227331 ; http://n2t.net/addgene:227331 ; RRID:Addgene_227331)
