[The description below was written by a language model from this plasmid's Addgene catalogue record and pLannotate feature annotations shown in this document.]
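Description:
qTAG-C-Solo-miRFP670nano3-H2BC11 is a CRISPR knock-in donor template built on the pUC19 cloning backbone, intended for transfection into human cells rather than for autonomous expression. In bacteria it is maintained as a high-copy plasmid through the ColE1/pUC origin and selected with ampicillin via the β-lactamase gene and its own promoter. The remaining backbone annotations (lacZα fragment, lac promoter, operator and CAP site, and short bom, rop and lacI fragments) are pUC-derived remnants flanking the cloning site and play no role in the tagging function.

The payload is a roughly 1.6 kb promoterless insert in which human H2BC11 (HIST1H2BJ) homology arms flank the near-infrared fluorescent protein miRFP670nano3. The feature table shows the histone H2B coding sequence lying directly upstream of the fluorescent protein coding sequence, which the annotation tool matched to the parental miRFP670nano, a biliverdin-dependent protein. This is followed by the histone 3′ UTR stem-loop characteristic of replication-dependent histone transcripts. That layout is consistent with the upstream arm spanning the H2B coding region and the downstream arm covering the native 3′ UTR. After integration, the tag would be fused in frame to the C-terminus of H2B and expressed from the endogenous promoter with its normal 3′ end processing signals. No selection cassette is annotated, which would fit the "Solo" designation, although the record does not define that term.

The plasmid is meant to be co-transfected with a companion px330-PITCh-H2BC11 plasmid, which supplies the sgRNA directing cleavage at the locus. The resulting endogenously tagged histone labels chromatin for far-red visualisation of nuclei.
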