Features (pLannotate 1.2.2; 13 found; start..end, strand, type, name):
    137..236     +  misc_feature   bom (fragment): basis of mobility region from pBR322
    242..399     -  CDS            lacZα (fragment): LacZα fragment of β-galactosidase; lacZ fragment
    573..950     +  CDS            H2B (sequence withheld): human histone H2B; HIST1H2BJ
    987..1427    +  CDS            miRFP670nano: miRFP670nano is a basic (constitutively fluorescent) near ir fluorescent protein published in 2019, derived from Nostoc punctiforme. It has very low acid sensitivity. It requires the cofactor biliverdin for fluorescence.
   1491..1536    +  ncRNA          Histone3: Accession: RF00032 - Histone 3' UTR stem-loop
   2052..2068    -  protein_bind   lac operator: The lac repressor binds to the lac operator to inhibit transcription in E. coli. This inhibition can be relieved by adding lactose or isopropyl-β-D-thiogalactopyranoside (IPTG). lac repressor encoded by lacI
   2076..2106    -  promoter       lac promoter: promoter for the E. coli lac operon
   2121..2142    -  protein_bind   CAP binding site: CAP binding activates transcription in the presence of cAMP. E. coli catabolite activator protein
   2155..2247    -  CDS            lacI (fragment): lac repressor; lacI; The lac repressor binds to the lac operator to inhibit transcription in E. coli. This inhibition can be relieved by adding lactose or isopropyl-β-D-thiogalactopyranoside (IPTG).
   2430..3018    -  rep_origin     ori: high-copy-number ColE1/pMB1/pBR322/pUC origin of replication
   3189..4049    -  CDS            AmpR: β-lactamase; bla; confers resistance to ampicillin, carbenicillin, and related antibiotics
   4050..4154    -  promoter       AmpR promoter: bla
   4249..35      +  CDS            rop (fragment) (across the origin): Rop protein, which maintains plasmids at low copy number; rop
>Addgene plasmid #227331 | qTAG-C-Solo-miRFP670nano3-H2BC11 | addgene full sequence | sequence record 452128 | Addgene NGS Result
TCGCGCGTTTCGGTGATGACGGTGAAAACCTCTGACACATGCAGCTCCCGGAGACGGTCACAGCTTGTCT
GTAAGCGGATGCCGGGAGCAGACAAGCCCGTCAGGGCGCGTCAGCGGGTGTTGGCGGGTGTCGGGGCTGG
CTTAACTATGCGGCATCAGAGCAGATTGTACTGAGAGTGCACCATATGCGGTGTGAAATACCGCACAGAT
GCGTAAGGAGAAAATACCGCATCAGGCGCCATTCGCCATTCAGGCTGCGCAACTGTTGGGAAGGGCGATC
GGTGCGGGCCTCTTCGCTATTACGCCAGCTGGCGAAAGGGGGATGTGCTGCAAGGCGATTAAGTTGGGTA
ACGCCAGGGTTTTCCCAGTCACGACGTTGTAAAACGACGGCCAGTGAATTCATCCTGATTGGGCAGACCT
GACCTCTGACGTTACCCTGAATAACTACCAATCAGACACAAGACTTCAACTCTTCACCTTATTTGCATAA
GCGATTCTATATAAAAGCGCCTTGTCATACCCTGCTCACGCTGTTTTTCCTTTTCGTTGGCGCTTTATAG
CTACACAGTGCT
[378 nt withheld, positions 573-950]
GGAGGAAGCGGAGGATCTGGCGGTACCGGCGGAAGCATGGCAAACCTGGACAAGATGCTGAACACCACCG
TGACCGAGGTGCGCAAGTTCCTGCAAGCAGACAGAGTGTGCGTGTTCAAGTTCGAGGAAGATTACTCCGG
CACCGTCAGCCACGAAGCCGTGGACGACAGATGGATTAGCATCCTGAAAACCCAGGTGCAGGACAGATAC
TTCATGGAAACCAGAGGCGAGGAATACGTCCACGGCAGATACCAGGCCATCGCCGACATCTACACAGCCA
ATCTGGTCGAGTGCTACAGAGACCTGCTGATCGAGTTTCAGGTGCGGGCCATTCTGGCTGTCCCCATCCT
GCAAGGCAAGAAGCTGTGGGGCCTGCTGGTGGCCCACCAACTGGCCGGCCCTCGGGAGTGGCAGACCTGG
GAAATCGACTTCCTGAAACAGCAAGCCGTGGTGATGGGCATCGCCATCCAGCAGAGCGGAGGTTCCCTCG
AGACCGGTAAGAGCAAGTGATAAACAGTGAGTTGGTTGCAAACTCTCAACCCTAACGGCTCTTTTAAGAG
CCACCCATGTTCTCAAAGAAAGAGCTGGTGCTTGTATTCCTCCTCTGCTGGCCACTGACAAACCCTTGTA
ACTTGCTACTGTGTTTTTTGGTCTGAAGTAGAGCAGTTATTTAACTAATCCTTAGTGACTTTTTTTTTTT
AGATCTGCCATTCTAATCTTAGAGTTAAGTAAGGAGATGGGAAATTTTCTATTATAAGTTCGAAACCAAT
TAAAATACGTTAGAAACCCATCAAAATACTCGTCGGTCCCCCGTCGGTTAGTGATTTGGAACAGTGCCAA
GTTGCAGCGGTTGTCAGTTTGAATTTGCCCGGGCAACGCCCGCCCTTCCTCTGCATCCTGATTGGTTGTT
GTATCCAGGAAGTCCACGGTCGGCTTGGGTGCGCCAAAGGAATCCAAACCCCGCCTTTATTTGGCCTTCC
TTACAAACTCAGTAAACTGTCAGTTTCTCATTCTTTAGTATTTTATCGCTTTCGGGAAGGAGATTTATTT
CTAATTAGTAAGCTTGGCGTAATCATGGTCATAGCTGTTTCCTGTGTGAAATTGTTATCCGCTCACAATT
CCACACAACATACGAGCCGGAAGCATAAAGTGTAAAGCCTGGGGTGCCTAATGAGTGAGCTAACTCACAT
TAATTGCGTTGCGCTCACTGCCCGCTTTCCAGTCGGGAAACCTGTCGTGCCAGCTGCATTAATGAATCGG
CCAACGCGCGGGGAGAGGCGGTTTGCGTATTGGGCGCTCTTCCGCTTCCTCGCTCACTGACTCGCTGCGC
TCGGTCGTTCGGCTGCGGCGAGCGGTATCAGCTCACTCAAAGGCGGTAATACGGTTATCCACAGAATCAG
GGGATAACGCAGGAAAGAACATGTGAGCAAAAGGCCAGCAAAAGGCCAGGAACCGTAAAAAGGCCGCGTT
GCTGGCGTTTTTCCATAGGCTCCGCCCCCCTGACGAGCATCACAAAAATCGACGCTCAAGTCAGAGGTGG
CGAAACCCGACAGGACTATAAAGATACCAGGCGTTTCCCCCTGGAAGCTCCCTCGTGCGCTCTCCTGTTC
CGACCCTGCCGCTTACCGGATACCTGTCCGCCTTTCTCCCTTCGGGAAGCGTGGCGCTTTCTCATAGCTC
ACGCTGTAGGTATCTCAGTTCGGTGTAGGTCGTTCGCTCCAAGCTGGGCTGTGTGCACGAACCCCCCGTT
CAGCCCGACCGCTGCGCCTTATCCGGTAACTATCGTCTTGAGTCCAACCCGGTAAGACACGACTTATCGC
CACTGGCAGCAGCCACTGGTAACAGGATTAGCAGAGCGAGGTATGTAGGCGGTGCTACAGAGTTCTTGAA
GTGGTGGCCTAACTACGGCTACACTAGAAGAACAGTATTTGGTATCTGCGCTCTGCTGAAGCCAGTTACC
TTCGGAAAAAGAGTTGGTAGCTCTTGATCCGGCAAACAAACCACCGCTGGTAGCGGTGGTTTTTTTGTTT
GCAAGCAGCAGATTACGCGCAGAAAAAAAGGATCTCAAGAAGATCCTTTGATCTTTTCTACGGGGTCTGA
CGCTCAGTGGAACGAAAACTCACGTTAAGGGATTTTGGTCATGAGATTATCAAAAAGGATCTTCACCTAG
ATCCTTTTAAATTAAAAATGAAGTTTTAAATCAATCTAAAGTATATATGAGTAAACTTGGTCTGACAGTT
ACCAATGCTTAATCAGTGAGGCACCTATCTCAGCGATCTGTCTATTTCGTTCATCCATAGTTGCCTGACT
CCCCGTCGTGTAGATAACTACGATACGGGAGGGCTTACCATCTGGCCCCAGTGCTGCAATGATACCGCGA
GACCCACGCTCACCGGCTCCAGATTTATCAGCAATAAACCAGCCAGCCGGAAGGGCCGAGCGCAGAAGTG
GTCCTGCAACTTTATCCGCCTCCATCCAGTCTATTAATTGTTGCCGGGAAGCTAGAGTAAGTAGTTCGCC
AGTTAATAGTTTGCGCAACGTTGTTGCCATTGCTACAGGCATCGTGGTGTCACGCTCGTCGTTTGGTATG
GCTTCATTCAGCTCCGGTTCCCAACGATCAAGGCGAGTTACATGATCCCCCATGTTGTGCAAAAAAGCGG
TTAGCTCCTTCGGTCCTCCGATCGTTGTCAGAAGTAAGTTGGCCGCAGTGTTATCACTCATGGTTATGGC
AGCACTGCATAATTCTCTTACTGTCATGCCATCCGTAAGATGCTTTTCTGTGACTGGTGAGTACTCAACC
AAGTCATTCTGAGAATAGTGTATGCGGCGACCGAGTTGCTCTTGCCCGGCGTCAATACGGGATAATACCG
CGCCACATAGCAGAACTTTAAAAGTGCTCATCATTGGAAAACGTTCTTCGGGGCGAAAACTCTCAAGGAT
CTTACCGCTGTTGAGATCCAGTTCGATGTAACCCACTCGTGCACCCAACTGATCTTCAGCATCTTTTACT
TTCACCAGCGTTTCTGGGTGAGCAAAAACAGGAAGGCAAAATGCCGCAAAAAAGGGAATAAGGGCGACAC
GGAAATGTTGAATACTCATACTCTTCCTTTTTCAATATTATTGAAGCATTTATCAGGGTTATTGTCTCAT
GAGCGGATACATATTTGAATGTATTTAGAAAAATAAACAAATAGGGGTTCCGCGCACATTTCCCCGAAAA
GTGCCACCTGACGTCTAAGAAACCATTATTATCATGACATTAACCTATAAAAATAGGCGTATCACGAGGC
CCTTTCGTC
